Addgene plasmid #26685: pET-30 Ubwt (2)
Depositing lab: Linda Hicke. Depositing organization: Northwestern University. Publication: Regulation of the RSP5 ubiquitin ligase by an intrinsic ubiquitin-binding site. French ME, Kretzmann BR, Hicke L. J Biol Chem. 2009 May 1. 284(18):12071-9. 10.1074/jbc.M901106200 PubMed 19252184.
Backbone
  Vector backbone: pET-30 Xa/Lic
  Backbone manufacturer: EMD Biosciences
  Backbone size w/o insert (bp): 5400
  Vector type: Bacterial Expression
Growth in bacteria
  Bacterial resistance: Kanamycin, 50 μg/mL
  Growth temperature: 37°C
  Growth strain: DH5alpha
  Copy number: High Copy
Gene/Insert
  Gene/Insert name: Ubiquitin
  Species: S. cerevisiae (budding yeast)
  Tag / fusion protein: His (N terminal on insert); S-tag (N terminal on insert)
  Cloning method: Restriction Enzyme
  Sequencing primers: 5′ T7; 3′ T7-term
Terms and licenses: Academic/Nonprofit Terms; Industry Terms: Not Available to Industry
Depositor comments: Same sequence as human Ub, except: S19, D24; S28
How to cite: pET-30 Ubwt (2) was a gift from Linda Hicke (Addgene plasmid # 26685 ; http://n2t.net/addgene:26685 ; RRID:Addgene_26685)
