[The description below was written by a language model from this plasmid's Addgene catalogue record.]
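Description:
pET-30 Ubwt (2) is a bacterial expression plasmid built on the commercial pET-30 Xa/LIC backbone (about 5.4 kb without insert) and carrying wild-type ubiquitin from Saccharomyces cerevisiae. It confers kanamycin resistance, is listed as high copy, and is propagated in a standard cloning strain such as DH5alpha. The record gives no feature table and does not name the promoter. However, the listed sequencing primers (T7 forward and T7 terminator) fit the usual pET arrangement. In that design, the open reading frame lies between a T7 promoter and a T7 terminator, so protein production requires a host that supplies T7 RNA polymerase, not the cloning strain.

The ubiquitin coding sequence is fused at its N terminus to a His tag and an S-tag. The His tag allows purification on immobilised metal affinity resin. The S-tag is a short peptide that binds S-protein and can be used for detection or pull-down. The "Xa" in the backbone name refers to a Factor Xa protease site, which in this vector family lies between the tags and the insert, although the record does not confirm that it was kept here. The insert was introduced by restriction enzyme cloning. The depositor notes that the encoded protein matches human ubiquitin except at three positions, where the yeast residues are S19, D24 and S28.

The associated publication concerns regulation of the yeast Rsp5 ubiquitin ligase by an intrinsic ubiquitin-binding site. This suggests the plasmid serves as a source of recombinant tagged ubiquitin for in vitro binding or ubiquitination assays, though the record does not state a specific use.
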