>Addgene plasmid #26685 | pET-30 Ubwt (2) | addgene partial sequence | sequence record 32922 | 26685 with T7
TGGAATTCCCTCTGAATATTTTGTTTACTTTAAGAAGGAGATATACATATGCACCATCATCATCATCATT
CTTCTGGTCTGGTGCCACGCGGTTCTGGTATGAAAGAAACCGCTGCTGCTAAATTCGAACGCCAGCACAT
GGACAGCCCAGATCTGGGTACCGGTGGTGGCTCCGGTATTGAGGGTCGCATGCAGATCTTCGTCAAGACG
TTAACCGGTAAAACCATAACTCTAGAAGTTGAATCTTCCGATACCATCGACAACGTTAAGTCGAAAATTC
AAGACAAGGAAGGCATTCCACCTGATCAACAAAGATTGATCTTTGCCGGTAAGCAGCTCGAGGACGGTAG
AACGCTGTCTGATTACAACATTCAGAAGGAGTCGACCTTACATCTTGTCTTAAGACTAAGAGGTGGTTGA
GGCTCTAACTCTCCTCTGGCCATGGCGATATCGGATCCGAATTCGAGCTCCGTCGACAAGCTTGCGGCCG
CACTCGAGCACCACCACCACCACCACTGAGATCCGGCTGCTAACAAAGCCCGAAAGGAAGCTGAGTTGGC
TGCTGCCACCGCTGAGCAATAACTAGCATAACCCCTTGGGGCCTCTAAACGGGTCTTGAGGGGTTTTTTG
CTGAAAGGAGGAACTATATCCGGATTGGCGAATGGG
[106 nt withheld, positions 667-772]
CTTCCTTTCTCGCCACGTTCGCCGG
